Addgene plasmid #230554: AiP20010 - pAAV-AiE2356m-minBG-SYFP2-WPRE3-BGHpA
Purpose: AiE2356m is an enhancer sequence, designed to drive AAV-mediated transgene expression in specific populations of brain cells
Depositing lab: Allen Institute for Brain Science & Bosiljka Tasic. Depositing organization: Allen Institute. Publication: A suite of enhancer AAVs and transgenic mouse lines for genetic access to cortical cell types. Ben-Simon Y, Hooper M, Narayan S, Daigle TL, Dwivedi D, Way SW, Oster A, Stafford DA, Mich JK, Taormina MJ, Martinez RA, Opitz-Araya X, Roth JR, Alexander JR, Allen S, Amster A, Arbuckle J, Ayala A, Baker PM, Bakken TE, Barcelli T, Barta S, Bendrick J, Bertagnolli D, Bielstein C, Bishwakarma P, Bowlus J, Boyer G, Brouner K, Casian B, Casper T, Chakka AB, Chakrabarty R, Chance RK, Chavan S, Clark M, Colbert K, Collman F, Daniel S, Departee M, DiValentin P, Donadio N, Dotson N, Egdorf T, Fliss T, Gabitto M, Garcia J, Gary A, Gasperini M, Gloe J, Goldy J, Gore BB, Graybuck L, Greisman N, Haeseleer F, Halterman C, Haradon Z, Hastings SD, Helback O, Ho W, Hockemeyer D, Huang C, Huff S, Hunker A, Johansen N, Jones D, Juneau Z, Kalmbach B, Kannan M, Khem S, Kussick E, Kutsal R, Larsen R, Lee C, Lee AY, Leibly M, Lenz GH, Li S, Liang E, Lusk N, Madigan Z, Malloy J, Malone J, McCue R, Melchor J, Mollenkopf T, Moosman S, Morin E, Newman D, Ng L, Ngo K, Omstead V, Otto S, Oyama A, Pena N, Pham T, Phillips E, Pom CA, Potekhina L, Ransford S, Ray PL, Rette D, Reynoldson C, Rimorin C, Rocha D, Ruiz A, Sanchez REA, Sawyer L, Sedeno-Cortes A, Sevigny JP, Shapovalova N, Shepard N, Shulga L, Sigler AR, Siverts L, Soliman S, Somasundaram S, Staats B, Stewart K, Szelenyi E, Tieu M, Trader C, Tran A, van Velthoven CTJ, Walker M, Wang Y, Weed N, Wirthlin M, Wood T, Wynalda B, Yao Z, Zhou T, Ariza J, Dee N, Reding M, Ronellenfitch K, Mufti S, Sunkin SM, Smith KA, Esposito L, Waters J, Thyagarajan B, Yao S, Lein ES, Zeng H, Levi BP, Ngai J, Ting JT, Tasic B. Cell. 2025 May 16:S0092-8674(25)00513-6. doi: 10.1016/j.cell.2025.05.002. PubMed 40403729.
Backbone
  Vector backbone: pAAV2
  Vector type: AAV
Growth in bacteria
  Bacterial resistance: Ampicillin, 100 μg/mL
  Growth temperature: 37°C
  Growth strain: NEB Stable
  Copy number: High Copy
Gene/Insert
  Gene/Insert name: SYFP2
  Species: Synthetic
  Promoter: minBG
  Cloning method: Gibson Cloning
Terms and licenses: Academic/Nonprofit Terms; Industry Terms: Not Available to Industry
How to cite: AiP20010 - pAAV-AiE2356m-minBG-SYFP2-WPRE3-BGHpA was a gift from Allen Institute for Brain Science & Bosiljka Tasic (Addgene plasmid # 230554 ; http://n2t.net/addgene:230554 ; RRID:Addgene_230554)
