[The description below was written by a language model from this plasmid's Addgene catalogue record and pLannotate feature annotations shown in this document.]
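Description:
AiP20010 - pAAV-AiE2356m-minBG-SYFP2-WPRE3-BGHpA is an AAV transfer plasmid of about 4.8 kb built on a pAAV2 backbone and intended for packaging a recombinant AAV genome that reports enhancer activity in the brain. It is propagated in bacteria as a high-copy plasmid through a ColE1/pUC-type origin and selected with ampicillin via the β-lactamase gene and its native promoter. An f1 phage origin is also present, along with small remnants of the pBR322 bom and rop regions that are leftovers of backbone ancestry rather than functional parts. The recorded growth strain is a recombination-deficient host, which suits the repeat-rich AAV2 inverted terminal repeats. One ITR is annotated in full, while the other is detected only as short fragments in the sequencing record.

Between the ITRs lies a simple enhancer-reporter cassette. AiE2356m, described as an enhancer designed to drive transgene expression in specific populations of brain cells, sits upstream of the minBG minimal promoter. Neither element is annotated in the feature table, but both would fall in the unannotated stretch preceding the reporter. A minimal promoter of this kind has little activity of its own, so expression depends largely on the enhancer, which is what confers cell-type selectivity. The reporter is SYFP2, a rapidly maturing monomeric yellow fluorescent protein derived from Aequorea victoria. It is followed by WPRE3, a shortened woodchuck hepatitis virus post-transcriptional element (annotated as two WPRE fragments) that boosts transcript stability and expression, and by the bovine growth hormone polyadenylation signal. The record does not state which cell populations AiE2356m labels. The construct belongs to a collection of enhancer AAVs for genetic access to cortical cell types, where the fluorescent readout is used to visualise the targeted cells.
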