Features (pLannotate 1.2.2; 14 found; start..end, strand, type, name):
     12..39      +  repeat_region  AAV2 ITR (fragment): inverted terminal repeat of adeno-associated virus serotype 2 inverted
     68..95      +  repeat_region  AAV2 ITR (fragment): inverted terminal repeat of adeno-associated virus serotype 2 inverted
    793..1509    +  CDS            SYFP2: SYFP2 is a basic (constitutively fluorescent) yellow fluorescent protein published in 2006, derived from Aequorea victoria. It is reported to be a very rapidly-maturing monomer with moderate acid sensitivity.
   1549..1706    +  misc_feature   WPRE (fragment): woodchuck hepatitis virus posttranscriptional regulatory element
   1712..1792    +  misc_feature   WPRE (fragment): woodchuck hepatitis virus posttranscriptional regulatory element
   1809..1920    +  polyA_signal   bGH poly(A) signal: bovine growth hormone polyadenylation signal
   2038..2178    +  repeat_region  AAV2 ITR: inverted terminal repeat of adeno-associated virus serotype 2 inverted
   2183..2234    -  misc_feature   bom (fragment): basis of mobility region from pBR322
   2253..2708    +  rep_origin     f1 ori (sequence partly withheld): f1 bacteriophage origin of replication; arrow indicates direction of (+) strand synthesis
   2709..2758    -  misc_feature   bom (fragment): basis of mobility region from pBR322
   2860..2895    -  CDS            rop (fragment): Rop protein, which maintains plasmids at low copy number; rop
   2990..3094    +  promoter       AmpR promoter: bla
   3095..3955    +  CDS            AmpR: β-lactamase; bla; confers resistance to ampicillin, carbenicillin, and related antibiotics
   4126..4714    +  rep_origin     ori: high-copy-number ColE1/pMB1/pBR322/pUC origin of replication
>Addgene plasmid #230554 | AiP20010 - pAAV-AiE2356m-minBG-SYFP2-WPRE3-BGHpA | addgene full sequence | sequence record 462059 | Addgene NGS Result
CCTGCAGGCAGCTGCGCGCTCGCTCGCTCACTGAGGCCGCCCGGGCGTCGGGCGACCTTTGGTCGCCCGG
CCTCAGTGAGCGAGCGAGCGCGCAGAGAGGGAGTGGCCAACTCCATCACTAGGGGTTCCTGCGGCCGCAC
GCGTTGTATTCCTCACTGGGAGTAGTGCGTGCTGCAGATAGGTTTTTAAGTGGAGTTATATAGTGGCAGA
GATAGGGAGCGGATGCTTGGGCTTGATTCCAGAGTATCTGTAATGTTTCTCTTTTCTAAATAGTCTTTAT
TTTTGAGAGTATGATGTAAATTACATTTCTCCTTTCCCTTTCATCCATTCAAACCCACTCACCTACTCAT
CCCTGCTCTCTTTCCATTTCACTCTAAAATGTTCTATGACATCATACTGCTTACTGCTTTACCTGTTGTA
TGATGCCATCAAGTTCAAGGACAAAGACCATTTATCCTTGATGAAATAAGCCATCCTTCTCTCTTCTCCT
TCTGCTGACTGAGATTTCTCTGTGTTGCCCAGGATATACTTGAACTTGAAGGTTCCTCAGCTGAGTCTTC
TTCTCCAGCCTCCAGTTACCTGAGCCTGCAGGATGTGTCTCGGGATGCAGATATTTTGGGAAGAGAGAGA
CTCAGTGCCAGACAGATTTCACAAGTGTACATACACTTCAGAAAAGAAAAAAACTCGCCGGCGGAGCTCG
GGCTGGGCATAAAAGTCAGGGCAGAGCCATCTATTGCTTACATTTGCTTCTGGGATCCAGATCTTTCGAA
GCTAGCGCTACCGGTCGCCACCATGGTGAGCAAGGGCGAGGAGCTGTTCACCGGGGTGGTGCCCATCCTG
GTCGAGCTGGACGGCGACGTAAACGGCCACAAGTTCAGCGTGTCCGGCGAGGGCGAGGGCGATGCCACCT
ACGGCAAGCTGACCCTGAAGCTGATCTGCACCACCGGCAAGCTGCCCGTGCCCTGGCCCACCCTCGTGAC
CACCCTGGGCTACGGCGTGCAGTGCTTCGCCCGCTACCCCGACCACATGAAGCAGCACGACTTCTTCAAG
TCCGCCATGCCCGAAGGCTACGTCCAGGAGCGCACCATCTTCTTCAAGGACGACGGCAACTACAAGACCC
GCGCCGAGGTGAAGTTCGAGGGCGACACCCTGGTGAACCGCATCGAGCTGAAGGGCATCGACTTCAAGGA
GGACGGCAACATCCTGGGGCACAAGCTGGAGTACAACTACAACAGCCACAACGTCTATATCACCGCCGAC
AAGCAGAAGAACGGCATCAAGGCCAACTTCAAGATCCGCCACAACATCGAGGACGGCGGCGTGCAGCTCG
CCGACCACTACCAGCAGAACACCCCCATCGGCGACGGCCCCGTGCTGCTGCCCGACAACCACTACCTGAG
CTACCAGTCCAAGCTGAGCAAAGACCCCAACGAGAAGCGCGATCACATGGTCCTGCTGGAGTTCGTGACC
GCCGCCGGGATCACTCTCGGCATGGACGAGCTGTACAAGTAAGTCGACGGCGCGCCGCGGCCGCGAATTC
GATATCATAATCAACCTCTGGATTACAAAATTTGTGAAAGATTGACTGGTATTCTTAACTATGTTGCTCC
TTTTACGCTATGTGGATACGCTGCTTTAATGCCTTTGTATCATGCTATTGCTTCCCGTATGGCTTTCATT
TTCTCCTCCTTGTATAAATCCTGGTTAGTTCTTGCCACGGCGGAACTCATCGCCGCCTGCCTTGCCCGCT
GCTGGACAGGGGCTCGGCTGTTGGGCACTGACAATTCCGTGGCTCGAGAGATCTTCGACTGTGCCTTCTA
GTTGCCAGCCATCTGTTGTTTGCCCCTCCCCCGTGCCTTCCTTGACCCTGGAAGGTGCCACTCCCACTGT
CCTTTCCTAATAAAATGAGGAAATTGCATCGCATTGTCTGAGTAGGTGTCATTCTATTCTGGGGGGTGGG
GTGGGGCAGGACAGCAAGGGGGAGGATTGGGAAGACAATAGCAGGCATGAGATCTCACGTGCGGACCGAG
CGGCCGCAGGAACCCCTAGTGATGGAGTTGGCCACTCCCTCTCTGCGCGCTCGCTCGCTCACTGAGGCCG
GGCGACCAAAGGTCGCCCGACGCCCGGGCTTTGCCCGGGCGGCCTCAGTGAGCGAGCGAGCGCGCAGCTG
CCTGCAGGGGCGCCTGATGCGGTATTTTCTCCTTACGCATCTGTGCGGTATTTCACACCGCATA
[95 nt withheld, positions 2235-2329]
T
[46 nt withheld, positions 2331-2376]
C
[141 nt withheld, positions 2378-2518]
CCTTTGACGTTGGAGTCCACGTTCTTT
[37 nt withheld, positions 2546-2582]
ACTCTATCTCGGGCTATTCTTTTGATTTATAAGGGATTTTGCCGATTTCGGTCTATTGGTTAAAAAATGA
GCTGATTTAACAAAAATTTAACGCGAATTTTAACAAAATATTAACGTTTACAATTTTATGGTGCACTCTC
AGTACAATCTGCTCTGATGCCGCATAGTTAAGCCAGCCCCGACACCCGCCAACACCCGCTGACGCGCCCT
GACGGGCTTGTCTGCTCCCGGCATCCGCTTACAGACAAGCTGTGACCGTCTCCGGGAGCTGCATGTGTCA
GAGGTTTTCACCGTCATCACCGAAACGCGCGAGACGAAAGGGCCTCGTGATACGCCTATTTTTATAGGTT
AATGTCATGATAATAATGGTTTCTTAGACGTCAGGTGGCACTTTTCGGGGAAATGTGCGCGGAACCCCTA
TTTGTTTATTTTTCTAAATACATTCAAATATGTATCCGCTCATGAGACAATAACCCTGATAAATGCTTCA
ATAATATTGAAAAAGGAAGAGTATGAGTATTCAACATTTCCGTGTCGCCCTTATTCCCTTTTTTGCGGCA
TTTTGCCTTCCTGTTTTTGCTCACCCAGAAACGCTGGTGAAAGTAAAAGATGCTGAAGATCAGTTGGGTG
CACGAGTGGGTTACATCGAACTGGATCTCAACAGCGGTAAGATCCTTGAGAGTTTTCGCCCCGAAGAACG
TTTTCCAATGATGAGCACTTTTAAAGTTCTGCTATGTGGCGCGGTATTATCCCGTATTGACGCCGGGCAA
GAGCAACTCGGTCGCCGCATACACTATTCTCAGAATGACTTGGTTGAGTACTCACCAGTCACAGAAAAGC
ATCTTACGGATGGCATGACAGTAAGAGAATTATGCAGTGCTGCCATAACCATGAGTGATAACACTGCGGC
CAACTTACTTCTGACAACGATCGGAGGACCGAAGGAGCTAACCGCTTTTTTGCACAACATGGGGGATCAT
GTAACTCGCCTTGATCGTTGGGAACCGGAGCTGAATGAAGCCATACCAAACGACGAGCGTGACACCACGA
TGCCTGTAGCAATGGCAACAACGTTGCGCAAACTATTAACTGGCGAACTACTTACTCTAGCTTCCCGGCA
ACAATTAATAGACTGGATGGAGGCGGATAAAGTTGCAGGACCACTTCTGCGCTCGGCCCTTCCGGCTGGC
TGGTTTATTGCTGATAAATCTGGAGCCGGTGAGCGTGGGTCTCGCGGTATCATTGCAGCACTGGGGCCAG
ATGGTAAGCCCTCCCGTATCGTAGTTATCTACACGACGGGGAGTCAGGCAACTATGGATGAACGAAATAG
ACAGATCGCTGAGATAGGTGCCTCACTGATTAAGCATTGGTAACTGTCAGACCAAGTTTACTCATATATA
CTTTAGATTGATTTAAAACTTCATTTTTAATTTAAAAGGATCTAGGTGAAGATCCTTTTTGATAATCTCA
TGACCAAAATCCCTTAACGTGAGTTTTCGTTCCACTGAGCGTCAGACCCCGTAGAAAAGATCAAAGGATC
TTCTTGAGATCCTTTTTTTCTGCGCGTAATCTGCTGCTTGCAAACAAAAAAACCACCGCTACCAGCGGTG
GTTTGTTTGCCGGATCAAGAGCTACCAACTCTTTTTCCGAAGGTAACTGGCTTCAGCAGAGCGCAGATAC
CAAATACTGTTCTTCTAGTGTAGCCGTAGTTAGGCCACCACTTCAAGAACTCTGTAGCACCGCCTACATA
CCTCGCTCTGCTAATCCTGTTACCAGTGGCTGCTGCCAGTGGCGATAAGTCGTGTCTTACCGGGTTGGAC
TCAAGACGATAGTTACCGGATAAGGCGCAGCGGTCGGGCTGAACGGGGGGTTCGTGCACACAGCCCAGCT
TGGAGCGAACGACCTACACCGAACTGAGATACCTACAGCGTGAGCTATGAGAAAGCGCCACGCTTCCCGA
AGGGAGAAAGGCGGACAGGTATCCGGTAAGCGGCAGGGTCGGAACAGGAGAGCGCACGAGGGAGCTTCCA
GGGGGAAACGCCTGGTATCTTTATAGTCCTGTCGGGTTTCGCCACCTCTGACTTGAGCGTCGATTTTTGT
GATGCTCGTCAGGGGGGCGGAGCCTATGGAAAAACGCCAGCAACGCGGCCTTTTTACGGTTCCTGGCCTT
TTGCTGGCCTTTTGCTCACATGT
